Addgene plasmid #100154: p7128 pHAGE-P-CMVt-N-HA-GAW-HLA-A
Purpose: Expresses HLA-A
Depositing lab: Peter Howley. Depositing organization: Harvard Medical School. Publication: Proteomic analysis and identification of cellular interactors of the giant ubiquitin ligase HERC2. Galligan JT, Martinez-Noel G, Arndt V, Hayes S, Chittenden TW, Harper JW, Howley PM. J Proteome Res. 2015 Feb 6;14(2):953-66. doi: 10.1021/pr501005v. Epub 2014 Dec 15. PubMed 25476789.
Backbone
  Vector backbone: PHAGE-P-CMVt-N-HA-GAW
  Backbone size w/o insert (bp): 7800
  Vector type: Mammalian Expression, Lentiviral
  Selectable markers: Puromycin
Growth in bacteria
  Bacterial resistance: Ampicillin, 100 μg/mL
  Growth temperature: 37°C
  Growth strain: NEB Stable
  Copy number: Unknown
Gene/Insert
  Gene/Insert name: HLA-A
  Species: H. sapiens (human)
  Entrez Gene: HLA-A (a.k.a. HLAA)
  Promoter: CMV
  Tag / fusion protein: HA (N terminal on backbone)
  Cloning method: Gateway Cloning
  Sequencing primers: 5′ M13F
Terms and licenses: Academic/Nonprofit Terms; Industry Terms: Not Available to Industry
How to cite: p7128 pHAGE-P-CMVt-N-HA-GAW-HLA-A was a gift from Peter Howley (Addgene plasmid # 100154 ; http://n2t.net/addgene:100154 ; RRID:Addgene_100154)
