[The description below was written by a language model from this plasmid's Addgene catalogue record and the feature table of its GenBank file.]
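Description:
p7128 pHAGE-P-CMVt-N-HA-GAW-HLA-A is an 8.9 kb HIV-1-based lentiviral expression plasmid that delivers human HLA-A with an N-terminal HA epitope tag into mammalian cells. It is propagated in E. coli through a high-copy ColE1/pUC-type origin and a beta-lactamase gene conferring ampicillin resistance. The viral portion contains a full-length HIV-1 LTR at the upstream end (annotated in the feature table as a 3' LTR, although it sits in the 5' position), the Psi packaging signal, the Rev response element for Rev-dependent nuclear export of the genomic RNA, the cPPT/CTS element, and a U3-deleted downstream LTR that makes the integrated provirus self-inactivating. No packaging or envelope genes are annotated, so these functions would have to be provided separately to make virus.

The expression cassette is driven by the CMV immediate early enhancer and promoter, followed directly by two tet operator sites. This arrangement (the "CMVt" of the name) allows repression by TetR and induction with tetracycline-type drugs in cells that express the repressor, and otherwise behaves constitutively. A Kozak sequence and the HA tag precede attB1, and the HLA-A insert lies between attB1 and attB2, reflecting its introduction by Gateway recombination into the destination backbone; the insert itself is not annotated as a feature. Downstream, a mouse PGK promoter drives puromycin N-acetyltransferase for selection of transduced or transfected cells, and a WPRE enhances transcript expression. The associated publication is a proteomic study of cellular interactors of the ubiquitin ligase HERC2, where an HA-tagged protein of this type would suit detection or affinity capture, although the record states the purpose only as expressing HLA-A.
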