LOCUS       Exported 8909 bp ds-DNA circular SYN 12-MAY-2021
DEFINITION  Expresses HLA-A.
ACCESSION   .
VERSION     .
KEYWORDS    p7128 pHAGE-P-CMVt-N-HA-GAW-HLA-A
SOURCE      synthetic DNA construct
  ORGANISM  synthetic DNA construct
REFERENCE   1 (bases 1 to 8909)
  AUTHORS   Galligan JT, Martinez-Noel G, Arndt V, Hayes S, Chittenden TW,
            Harper JW, Howley PM
  TITLE     Proteomic analysis and identification of cellular interactors of the
            giant ubiquitin ligase HERC2.
  JOURNAL   J Proteome Res. 2015 Feb 6;14(2):953-66. doi: 10.1021/pr501005v.
            Epub 2014 Dec 15.
  PUBMED    25476789
REFERENCE   2 (bases 1 to 8909)
  AUTHORS   .
  TITLE     Direct Submission
  JOURNAL   Exported May 12, 2021 from SnapGene Server 1.1.58
            http://www.snapgene.com
FEATURES             Location/Qualifiers
     source          1..8909
                     /organism="synthetic DNA construct"
                     /mol_type="other DNA"
     rep_origin      30..618
                     /direction=RIGHT
                     /label=ori
                     /note="high-copy-number ColE1/pMB1/pBR322/pUC origin of
                     replication"
     primer_bind     519..538
                     /label=pBR322ori-F
                     /note="pBR322 origin, forward primer"
     primer_bind     772..789
                     /label=L4440
                     /note="L4440 vector, forward primer"
     primer_bind     881..900
                     /label=SV40pro-F
                     /note="SV40 promoter/origin, forward primer"
     protein_bind    1029..1050
                     /label=CAP binding site
                     /bound_moiety="E. coli catabolite activator protein"
                     /note="CAP binding activates transcription in the presence
                     of cAMP."
     promoter        1065..1095
                     /label=lac promoter
                     /note="promoter for the E. coli lac operon"
     protein_bind    1103..1119
                     /label=lac operator
                     /bound_moiety="lac repressor encoded by lacI"
                     /note="The lac repressor binds to the lac operator to
                     inhibit transcription in E. coli. This inhibition can be
                     relieved by adding lactose or
                     isopropyl-beta-D-thiogalactopyranoside (IPTG)."
     primer_bind     1108..1130
                     /label=M13/pUC Reverse
                     /note="In lacZ gene"
     primer_bind     1127..1143
                     /label=M13 rev
                     /note="common sequencing primer, one of multiple similar
                     variants"
     primer_bind     1127..1143
                     /label=M13 Reverse
                     /note="In lacZ gene. Also called M13-rev"
     primer_bind     1193..1212
                     /label=EBV-rev
                     /note="SV40 polyA terminator, reverse primer"
     LTR             1404..2037
                     /label=3' LTR
                     /note="3' long terminal repeat (LTR) from HIV-1"
     misc_feature    2084..2209
                     /label=HIV-1 Psi
                     /note="packaging signal of human immunodeficiency virus
                     type 1"
     misc_feature    2706..2939
                     /label=RRE
                     /note="The Rev response element (RRE) of HIV-1 allows for
                     Rev-dependent mRNA export from the nucleus to the
                     cytoplasm."
     CDS             3124..3168
                     /codon_start=1
                     /product="antigenic peptide corresponding to amino acids
                     655 to 669 of the HIV envelope protein gp41 (Lutje Hulsik
                     et al., 2013)"
                     /label=gp41 peptide
                     /note="recognized by the 2H10 single-chain llama nanobody"
                     /translation="KNEQELLELDKWASL"
     misc_feature    3461..3578
                     /label=cPPT/CTS
                     /note="central polypurine tract and central termination
                     sequence of HIV-1"
     enhancer        3630..3933
                     /label=CMV enhancer
                     /note="human cytomegalovirus immediate early enhancer"
     promoter        3934..4137
                     /label=CMV promoter
                     /note="human cytomegalovirus (CMV) immediate early
                     promoter"
     primer_bind     4088..4108
                     /label=CMV-F
                     /note="Human CMV immediate early promoter, forward primer"
     protein_bind    4139..4157
                     /gene="tetO"
                     /label=tet operator
                     /bound_moiety="tetracycline repressor TetR"
                     /note="bacterial operator O2 for the tetR and tetA genes"
     protein_bind    4160..4178
                     /gene="tetO"
                     /label=tet operator
                     /bound_moiety="tetracycline repressor TetR"
                     /note="bacterial operator O2 for the tetR and tetA genes"
     primer_bind     4188..4212
                     /label=LNCX
                     /note="Human CMV promoter, forward primer"
     regulatory      4299..4308
                     /regulatory_class="other"
                     /note="vertebrate consensus sequence for strong initiation
                     of translation (Kozak, 1987)"
     CDS             4311..4337
                     /codon_start=1
                     /product="HA (human influenza hemagglutinin) epitope tag"
                     /label=HA
                     /translation="YPYDVPDYA"
     protein_bind    4353..4377
                     /gene="mutant version of attB"
                     /label=attB1
                     /bound_moiety="BP Clonase(TM)"
                     /note="recombination site for the Gateway(R) BP reaction"
     protein_bind    complement(5473..5497)
                     /gene="mutant version of attB"
                     /label=attB2
                     /bound_moiety="BP Clonase(TM)"
                     /note="recombination site for the Gateway(R) BP reaction"
     promoter        5516..6015
                     /label=PGK promoter
                     /note="mouse phosphoglycerate kinase 1 promoter"
     primer_bind     complement(5551..5574)
                     /label=MSCV-rev
                     /note="Murine stem cell virus, reverse primer"
     primer_bind     5948..5967
                     /label=mPGK-F
                     /note="Mouse PGK promoter, forward primer"
     CDS             6036..6635
                     /codon_start=1
                     /gene="pac from Streptomyces alboniger"
                     /product="puromycin N-acetyltransferase"
                     /label=PuroR
                     /note="confers resistance to puromycin"
                     /translation="MTEYKPTVRLATRDDVPRAVRTLAAAFADYPATRHTVDPDRHIER
                     VTELQELFLTRVGLDIGKVWVADDGAAVAVWTTPESVEAGAVFAEIGPRMAELSGSRLA
                     AQQQMEGLLAPHRPKEPAWFLATVGVSPDHQGKGLGSAVVLPGVEAAERAGVPAFLETS
                     APRNLPFYERLGFTVTADVEVPEGPRTWCMTRKPGA"
     primer_bind     complement(6036..6055)
                     /label=Puro-R
                     /note="Puromycin resistance gene, reverse primer. Also
                     called puro-variant-R"
     primer_bind     6532..6552
                     /label=Puro-F
                     /note="Puromycin resistance gene, forward primer"
     misc_feature    6702..7290
                     /label=WPRE
                     /note="woodchuck hepatitis virus posttranscriptional
                     regulatory element"
     primer_bind     complement(6755..6775)
                     /label=WPRE-R
                     /note="WPRE, reverse primer"
     CDS             complement(7173..7184)
                     /codon_start=1
                     /product="Factor Xa recognition and cleavage site"
                     /label=Factor Xa site
                     /translation="IEGR"
     LTR             7365..7598
                     /label=3' LTR (Delta-U3)
                     /note="self-inactivating 3' long terminal repeat (LTR) from
                     HIV-1"
     primer_bind     complement(7717..7735)
                     /label=pBRforEco
                     /note="pBR322 vectors, upsteam of EcoRI site, forward
                     primer"
     promoter        7803..7907
                     /gene="bla"
                     /label=AmpR promoter
     CDS             7908..8768
                     /codon_start=1
                     /gene="bla"
                     /product="beta-lactamase"
                     /label=AmpR
                     /note="confers resistance to ampicillin, carbenicillin, and
                     related antibiotics"
                     /translation="MSIQHFRVALIPFFAAFCLPVFAHPETLVKVKDAEDQLGARVGYI
                     ELDLNSGKILESFRPEERFPMMSTFKVLLCGAVLSRVDAGQEQLGRRIHYSQNDLVEYS
                     PVTEKHLTDGMTVRELCSAAITMSDNTAANLLLTTIGGPKELTAFLHNMGDHVTRLDRW
                     EPELNEAIPNDERDTTMPVAMATTLRKLLTGELLTLASRQQLIDWMEADKVAGPLLRSA
                     LPAGWFIADKSGAGERGSRGIIAALGPDGKPSRIVVIYTTGSQATMDERNRQIAEIGAS
                     LIKHW"
     primer_bind     complement(8126..8145)
                     /label=Amp-R
                     /note="Ampicillin resistance gene, reverse primer"
ORIGIN
        1 gaccccgtag aaaagatcaa aggatcttct tgagatcctt tttttctgcg cgtaatctgc
       61 tgcttgcaaa caaaaaaacc accgctacca gcggtggttt gtttgccgga tcaagagcta
      121 ccaactcttt ttccgaaggt aactggcttc agcagagcgc agataccaaa tactgttctt
      181 ctagtgtagc cgtagttagg ccaccacttc aagaactctg tagcaccgcc tacatacctc
      241 gctctgctaa tcctgttacc agtggctgct gccagtggcg ataagtcgtg tcttaccggg
      301 ttggactcaa gacgatagtt accggataag gcgcagcggt cgggctgaac ggggggttcg
      361 tgcacacagc ccagcttgga gcgaacgacc tacaccgaac tgagatacct acagcgtgag
      421 ctatgagaaa gcgccacgct tcccgaaggg agaaaggcgg acaggtatcc ggtaagcggc
      481 agggtcggaa caggagagcg cacgagggag cttccagggg gaaacgcctg gtatctttat
      541 agtcctgtcg ggtttcgcca cctctgactt gagcgtcgat ttttgtgatg ctcgtcaggg
      601 gggcggagcc tatggaaaaa cgccagcaac gcggcctttt tacggttcct ggccttttgc
      661 tggccttttg ctcacatgtt ctttcctgcg ttatcccctg attctgtgga taaccgtatt
      721 accgcctttg agtgagctga taccgctcgc cgcagccgaa cgaccgagcg cagcgagtca
      781 gtgagcgagg aagcggaaga gcgcccaata cgcaaaccgc ctctccccgc gcgttggccg
      841 attcattaat gcagcaagct catggctgac taattttttt tatttatgca gaggccgagg
      901 ccgcctcggc ctctgagcta ttccagaagt agtgaggagg cttttttgga ggcctaggct
      961 tttgcaaaaa gctccccgtg gcacgacagg tttcccgact ggaaagcggg cagtgagcgc
     1021 aacgcaatta atgtgagtta gctcactcat taggcacccc aggctttaca ctttatgctt
     1081 ccggctcgta tgttgtgtgg aattgtgagc ggataacaat ttcacacagg aaacagctat
     1141 gacatgatta cgaatttcac aaataaagca tttttttcac tgcattctag ttgtggtttg
     1201 tccaaactca tcaatgtatc ttatcatgtc tggatcaact ggataactca agctaaccaa
     1261 aatcatccca aacttcccac cccataccct attaccactg ccaattacct gtggtttcat
     1321 ttactctaaa cctgtgattc ctctgaatta ttttcatttt aaagaaattg tatttgttaa
     1381 atatgtacta caaacttagt agttggaagg gctaattcac tcccaaagaa gacaagatat
     1441 ccttgatctg tggatctacc acacacaagg ctacttccct gattagcaga actacacacc
     1501 agggccaggg gtcagatatc cactgacctt tggatggtgc tacaagctag taccagttga
     1561 gccagataag gtagaagagg ccaataaagg agagaacacc agcttgttac accctgtgag
     1621 cctgcatggg atggatgacc cggagagaga agtgttagag tggaggtttg acagccgcct
     1681 agcatttcat cacgtggccc gagagctgca tccggagtac ttcaagaact gctgatatcg
     1741 agcttgctac aagggacttt ccgctgggga ctttccaggg aggcgtggcc tgggcgggac
     1801 tggggagtgg cgagccctca gatcctgcat ataagcagct gctttttgcc tgtactgggt
     1861 ctctctggtt agaccagatc tgagcctggg agctctctgg ctaactaggg aacccactgc
     1921 ttaagcctca ataaagcttg ccttgagtgc ttcaagtagt gtgtgcccgt ctgttgtgtg
     1981 actctggtaa ctagagatcc ctcagaccct tttagtcagt gtggaaaatc tctagcagtg
     2041 gcgcccgaac agggacttga aagcgaaagg gaaaccagag gagctctctc gacgcaggac
     2101 tcggcttgct gaagcgcgca cggcaagagg cgaggggcgg cgactggtga gtacgccaaa
     2161 aattttgact agcggaggct agaaggagag agatgggtgc gagagcgtca gtattaagcg
     2221 ggggagaatt agatcgcgat gggaaaaaat tcggttaagg ccagggggaa agaaaaaata
     2281 taaattaaaa catatagtat gggcaagcag ggagctagaa cgattcgcag ttaatcctgg
     2341 cctgttagaa acatcagaag gctgtagaca aatactggga cagctacaac catcccttca
     2401 gacaggatca gaagaactta gatcattata taatacagta gcaaccctct attgtgtgca
     2461 tcaaaggata gagataaaag acaccaagga agctttagac aagatagagg aagagcaaaa
     2521 caaaagtaag accaccgcac agcaagcggc cggccgctga tcttcagacc tggaggagga
     2581 gatatgaggg acaattggag aagtgaatta tataaatata aagtagtaaa aattgaacca
     2641 ttaggagtag cacccaccaa ggcaaagaga agagtggtgc agagagaaaa aagagcagtg
     2701 ggaataggag ctttgttcct tgggttcttg ggagcagcag gaagcactat gggcgcagcg
     2761 tcaatgacgc tgacggtaca ggccagacaa ttattgtctg gtatagtgca gcagcagaac
     2821 aatttgctga gggctattga ggcgcaacag catctgttgc aactcacagt ctggggcatc
     2881 aagcagctcc aggcaagaat cctggctgtg gaaagatacc taaaggatca acagctcctg
     2941 gggatttggg gttgctctgg aaaactcatt tgcaccactg ctgtgccttg gaatgctagt
     3001 tggagtaata aatctctgga acagatttgg aatcacacga cctggatgga gtgggacaga
     3061 gaaattaaca attacacaag cttaatacac tccttaattg aagaatcgca aaaccagcaa
     3121 gaaaagaatg aacaagaatt attggaatta gataaatggg caagtttgtg gaattggttt
     3181 aacataacaa attggctgtg gtatataaaa ttattcataa tgatagtagg aggcttggta
     3241 ggtttaagaa tagtttttgc tgtactttct atagtgaata gagttaggca gggatattca
     3301 ccattatcgt ttcagaccca cctcccaacc ccgaggggac ccgacaggcc cgaaggaata
     3361 gaagaagaag gtggagagag agacagagac agatccattc gattagtgaa cggatctcga
     3421 cggtatcgcc gaattcacaa atggcagtat tcatccacaa ttttaaaaga aaagggggga
     3481 ttggggggta cagtgcaggg gaaagaatag tagacataat agcaacagac atacaaacta
     3541 aagaattaca aaaacaaatt acaaaaattc aaaattttcg ggtttattac agggacagca
     3601 gagatccagt ttggactagt ggagttccgc gttacataac ttacggtaaa tggcccgcct
     3661 ggctgaccgc ccaacgaccc ccgcccattg acgtcaataa tgacgtatgt tcccatagta
     3721 acgccaatag ggactttcca ttgacgtcaa tgggtggagt atttacggta aactgcccac
     3781 ttggcagtac atcaagtgta tcatatgcca agtacgcccc ctattgacgt caatgacggt
     3841 aaatggcccg cctggcatta tgcccagtac atgaccttat gggactttcc tacttggcag
     3901 tacatctacg tattagtcat cgctattacc atggtgatgc ggttttggca gtacatcaat
     3961 gggcgtggat agcggtttga ctcacgggga tttccaagtc tccaccccat tgacgtcaat
     4021 gggagtttgt tttggcacca aaatcaacgg gactttccaa aatgtcgtaa caactccgcc
     4081 ccattgacgc aaatgggcgg taggcgtgta cggtgggagg tctatataag cagagctctc
     4141 cctatcagtg atagagatct ccctatcagt gatagagatc gtcgacgagc tcgtttagtg
     4201 aaccgtcaga tcgcctggag acgccatcca cgctgttttg acctccatag aagacaccgg
     4261 gaccgatcca gcctccggac tctagcgttt aaacgctagc caccatggcg tacccatacg
     4321 atgttccaga ttacgctgct cgaggttatc aaacaagttt gtacaaaaaa gttggcatgg
     4381 ccgtcatggc gccccgaacc ctcgtcctgc tactctcggg ggccctggcc ctgacccaga
     4441 cctgggcggg ctcccactcc atgaggtatt tctacacctc cgtgtcccgg cccggccgcg
     4501 gggagccccg cttcatcgcc gtgggctacg tggacgacac gcagttcgtg cggttcgaca
     4561 gcgacgccgc gagccagagg atggagccgc gggcgccgtg gatagagcag gaggggccgg
     4621 agtattggga ccggaacaca cggaatgtga aggcccactc acagactgac cgagagagcc
     4681 tgcggatcgc gctccgctac tacaaccaga gcgaggacgg ttctcacacc atccagagga
     4741 tgtatggctg cgacgtgggg ccggacgggc gcttcctccg cgggtaccag caggacgctt
     4801 acgacggcaa ggattacatc gccctgaacg aggacctgcg ctcttggacc gcggcggaca
     4861 tggcggctca gatcacccag cgcaagtggg agacggccca tgaggcggag cagtggagag
     4921 cctacctgga gggccggtgc gtggagtggc tccgcagata cctggagaac gggaaggaga
     4981 cgctgcagcg cacggacgcc cccaagacgc atatgactca ccacgctgtc tctgaccatg
     5041 aggccaccct gaggtgctgg gccctgagct tctaccctgc ggagatcaca ctgacctggc
     5101 agcgggatgg ggaggaccag acccaggaca cggagctcgt ggagaccagg cctgcagggg
     5161 atgggacctt ccagaagtgg gcgtctgtgg tggtgccttc tggacaggag cagagataca
     5221 cctgccatgt gcagcatgag ggtctgccca agcccctcac cctgagatgg gagccgtctt
     5281 cccagcccac catccccatc gtgggcatca ttgctggcct ggttctcttt ggagctgtga
     5341 tcgctggagc tgtggtcgct gctgtgatgt ggaggaggaa gagctcagat agaaaaggag
     5401 ggagctactc tcaggctgca agcagtgaca gtgcccaggg ctctgatatg tctctcacag
     5461 cttgtaaagt gtgcccaact ttcttgtaca aagtggttcg ataacgaatt ctaccgggta
     5521 ggggaggcgc ttttcccaag gcagtctgga gcatgcgctt tagcagcccc gctgggcact
     5581 tggcgctaca caagtggcct ctggcctcgc acacattcca catccaccgg taggcgccaa
     5641 ccggctccgt tctttggtgg ccccttcgcg ccaccttcta ctcctcccct agtcaggaag
     5701 ttcccccccg ccccgcagct cgcgtcgtgc aggacgtgac aaatggaagt agcacgtctc
     5761 actagtctcg tgcagatgga cagcaccgct gagcaatgga agcgggtagg cctttggggc
     5821 agcggccaat agcagctttg ctccttcgct ttctgggctc agaggctggg aaggggtggg
     5881 tccgggggcg ggctcagggg cgggctcagg ggcggggcgg gcgcccgaag gtcctccgga
     5941 ggcccggcat tctgcacgct tcaaaagcgc acgtctgccg cgctgttctc ctcttcctca
     6001 tctccgggcc tttcgacctg cagcccaagc ttaccatgac cgagtacaag cccacggtgc
     6061 gcctcgccac ccgcgacgac gtccccaggg ccgtacgcac cctcgccgcc gcgttcgccg
     6121 actaccccgc cacgcgccac accgtcgatc cggaccgcca catcgagcgg gtcaccgagc
     6181 tgcaagaact cttcctcacg cgcgtcgggc tcgacatcgg caaggtgtgg gtcgcggacg
     6241 acggcgccgc ggtggcggtc tggaccacgc cggagagcgt cgaagcgggg gcggtgttcg
     6301 ccgagatcgg cccgcgcatg gccgagttga gcggttcccg gctggccgcg cagcaacaga
     6361 tggaaggcct cctggcgccg caccggccca aggagcccgc gtggttcctg gccaccgtcg
     6421 gcgtctcgcc cgaccaccag ggcaagggtc tgggcagcgc cgtcgtgctc cccggagtgg
     6481 aggcggccga gcgcgccggg gtgcccgcct tcctggagac ctccgcgccc cgcaacctcc
     6541 ccttctacga gcggctcggc ttcaccgtca ccgccgacgt cgaggtgccc gaaggaccgc
     6601 gcacctggtg catgacccgc aagcccggtg cctgacgccc gccccacgac ccgcagcgcc
     6661 cgaccgaaag gagcgcacga ccccatgcat cgatagatcc taatcaacct ctggattaca
     6721 aaatttgtga aagattgact ggtattctta actatgttgc tccttttacg ctatgtggat
     6781 acgctgcttt aatgcctttg tatcatgcta ttgcttcccg tatggctttc attttctcct
     6841 ccttgtataa atcctggttg ctgtctcttt atgaggagtt gtggcccgtt gtcaggcaac
     6901 gtggcgtggt gtgcactgtg tttgctgacg caacccccac tggttggggc attgccacca
     6961 cctgtcagct cctttccggg actttcgctt tccccctccc tattgccacg gcggaactca
     7021 tcgccgcctg ccttgcccgc tgctggacag gggctcggct gttgggcact gacaattccg
     7081 tggtgttgtc ggggaaatca tcgtcctttc cttggctgct cgcctgtgtt gccacctgga
     7141 ttctgcgcgg gacgtccttc tgctacgtcc cttcggccct caatccagcg gaccttcctt
     7201 cccgcggcct gctgccggct ctgcggcctc ttccgcgtct tcgccttcgc cctcagacga
     7261 gtcggatctc cctttgggcc gcctccccgc ctgagatcct ttaagaccaa tgacttacaa
     7321 ggcagctgta gatcttagcc actttttaaa agaaaagggg ggactggaag ggctaattca
     7381 ctcccaacga agacaagatc tgctttttgc ttgtactggg tctctctggt tagaccagat
     7441 ctgagcctgg gagctctctg gctaactagg gaacccactg cttaagcctc aataaagctt
     7501 gccttgagtg cttcaagtag tgtgtgcccg tctgttgtgt gactctggta actagagatc
     7561 cctcagaccc ttttagtcag tgtggaaaat ctctagcagt agtagttcat gtcatcttat
     7621 tattcagtat ttataacttg caaagaaatg aatatcagag agtgagaggc ccgggttaat
     7681 taaggaaagg gctagatcat tcttgaagac gaaagggcct cgtgatacgc ctatttttat
     7741 aggttaatgt catgataata atggtttctt agacgtcagg tggcactttt cggggaaatg
     7801 tgcgcggaac ccctatttgt ttatttttct aaatacattc aaatatgtat ccgctcatga
     7861 gacaataacc ctgataaatg cttcaataat attgaaaaag gaagagtatg agtattcaac
     7921 atttccgtgt cgcccttatt cccttttttg cggcattttg ccttcctgtt tttgctcacc
     7981 cagaaacgct ggtgaaagta aaagatgctg aagatcagtt gggtgcacga gtgggttaca
     8041 tcgaactgga tctcaacagc ggtaagatcc ttgagagttt tcgccccgaa gaacgttttc
     8101 caatgatgag cacttttaaa gttctgctat gtggcgcggt attatcccgt gttgacgccg
     8161 ggcaagagca actcggtcgc cgcatacact attctcagaa tgacttggtt gagtactcac
     8221 cagtcacaga aaagcatctt acggatggca tgacagtaag agaattatgc agtgctgcca
     8281 taaccatgag tgataacact gcggccaact tacttctgac aacgatcgga ggaccgaagg
     8341 agctaaccgc ttttttgcac aacatggggg atcatgtaac tcgccttgat cgttgggaac
     8401 cggagctgaa tgaagccata ccaaacgacg agcgtgacac cacgatgcct gtagcaatgg
     8461 caacaacgtt gcgcaaacta ttaactggcg aactacttac tctagcttcc cggcaacaat
     8521 taatagactg gatggaggcg gataaagttg caggaccact tctgcgctcg gcccttccgg
     8581 ctggctggtt tattgctgat aaatctggag ccggtgagcg tgggtctcgc ggtatcattg
     8641 cagcactggg gccagatggt aagccctccc gtatcgtagt tatctacacg acggggagtc
     8701 aggcaactat ggatgaacga aatagacaga tcgctgagat aggtgcctca ctgattaagc
     8761 attggtaact gtcagaccaa gtttactcat atatacttta gattgattta aaacttcatt
     8821 tttaatttaa aaggatctag gtgaagatcc tttttgataa tctcatgacc aaaatccctt
     8881 aacgtgagtt ttcgttccac tgagcgtca
//
